Addgene plasmid #148825: pAc5.1B-lambdaN-HA-DmBam-M24E_AG
Purpose: Insect Expression of DmBam-M24E
Depositing lab: Elisa Izaurralde. Depositing organization: Max Planck Institute for Developmental Biology. Publication: Drosophila Bag-of-marbles directly interacts with the CAF40 subunit of the CCR4-NOT complex to elicit repression of mRNA targets. Sgromo A, Raisch T, Backhaus C, Keskeny C, Alva V, Weichenrieder O, Izaurralde E. RNA. 2018 Mar;24(3):381-395. doi: 10.1261/rna.064584.117. Epub 2017 Dec 18. PubMed 29255063.
Backbone
  Vector backbone: Unknown
  Vector type: Insect Expression
Growth in bacteria
  Bacterial resistance: Ampicillin, 100 μg/mL
  Growth temperature: 37°C
  Growth strain: DH5alpha
  Copy number: Low Copy
Gene/Insert
  Gene/Insert name: DmBam-M24E
  Species: D. melanogaster (fly)
  Mutation: one non silent mutation A239 to S, described as natural variant at UniProt.: P22745 (NCBI NM:057452.3).
  Entrez Gene: bam (a.k.a. Dmel_CG10422, BAM, Bam, Bam-C, BamC, BamF, CG10422, Dmel\CG10422, alpha, fs(3)neo61, ham)
  Cloning method: Unknown
Terms and licenses: Academic/Nonprofit Terms; Industry Terms: Not Available to Industry
Depositor comments: Plasmids from this collection were made available to the research community and donated after the lab closed. Please note that the sequence provided by the depositing laboratory may be theoretical/predicted or based on Sanger sequencing results. There may be discrepancies between sequencing results obtained by Addgene and the depositor sequence. If an Addgene verified sequence is not available, please contact before placing your order to request that our lab fully sequence the plasmid.
How to cite: pAc5.1B-lambdaN-HA-DmBam-M24E_AG was a gift from Elisa Izaurralde (Addgene plasmid # 148825 ; http://n2t.net/addgene:148825 ; RRID:Addgene_148825)
