[The description below was written by a language model from this plasmid's Addgene catalogue record and pLannotate feature annotations shown in this document.]
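Description:
pAc5.1B-lambdaN-HA-DmBam-M24E_AG is a 6.8 kb insect expression plasmid for producing a tagged point mutant of the Drosophila melanogaster Bag-of-marbles (Bam) protein in fly cells. The catalogue lists the backbone as unknown, although the name and the annotated parts point to a pAc5.1-type vector. It is propagated in E. coli through a ColE1/pUC-family origin and selected with ampicillin via the β-lactamase gene and its bla promoter. The feature annotation describes the origin as high-copy, whereas the catalogue records the plasmid as low copy. Short annotated fragments of a tetracycline resistance gene and of SV40 large T antigen appear to be backbone remnants rather than functional elements.

Expression is driven by the constitutive Drosophila actin 5C promoter. The open reading frame begins with a short fragment of the bacteriophage lambda N protein, followed by an HA epitope (annotated as a partial match to a 3xHA tag, so likely a single copy) and then the bam coding sequence. A V5 tag sequence lies downstream of the insert, but the record does not show whether it is translated in frame. An SV40 polyadenylation signal follows. The insert carries the M24E substitution named in the construct, plus an A239S change that the depositor describes as a natural variant.

The lambda N peptide binds BoxB RNA hairpins, so fusions of this kind are commonly used to tether a protein to a BoxB-containing reporter mRNA and measure its effect on that transcript. The associated publication concerns Bam's direct interaction with the CAF40 subunit of the CCR4-NOT complex in mRNA repression, so this mutant was probably used to probe that interaction, though the record does not state the effect of M24E. The deposited sequence may be theoretical rather than fully verified.
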