Features (pLannotate 1.2.2; 11 found; start..end, strand, type, name):
     56..2568    +  promoter       Ac5 promoter: Drosophila melanogaster actin 5C promoter
   2588..2653    +  CDS            N (fragment): REGN_LAMBD - Experimental evidence at protein level: Swiss-Prot protein existence level 1. Plays a role as a transcriptional antitermination factor that allows the virus to initiate its lytic phase. Activates expression of the delayed viral early genes by modifying host RNA polymerase (RNAP) into a form that is resistant to termination signals. This antitermination function requires the host NusA protein which serves to stabilize the interaction between antitermination protein N and host RNA polymerase. From Escherichia phage lambda (Bacteriophage lambda).
   2678..2704    +  CDS            3xHA (fragment): three tandem HA epitope tags
   2756..4081    +  CDS            bam: BAM_DROME - Experimental evidence at protein level: Swiss-Prot protein existence level 1. Required to initiate both male and female gametogenesis. May regulate cystoblast cell divisions. From Drosophila melanogaster (Fruit fly).
   4101..4142    +  CDS            V5 tag: epitope tag from simian virus 5
   4242..4376    -  polyA_signal   SV40 poly(A) signal: SV40 polyadenylation signal
   4399..4483    -  CDS            large T antigen (fragment): large T antigen from SV40 (simian virus 40)
   4484..4954    +  CDS            TcR (fragment): tetracycline efflux protein; tet; confers resistance to tetracycline
   4998..5586    -  rep_origin     ori: high-copy-number ColE1/pMB1/pBR322/pUC origin of replication
   5757..6617    -  CDS            AmpR: β-lactamase; bla; confers resistance to ampicillin, carbenicillin, and related antibiotics
   6618..6722    -  promoter       AmpR promoter: bla
>Addgene plasmid #148825 | pAc5.1B-lambdaN-HA-DmBam-M24E_AG | depositor full sequence | sequence record 291273 | Full Sequence
CTTCAAGGAATTAATTCTATATTCTAAAAACACAAATGATACTTCTAAAAAAAATCATGAATGGCATCAA
CTCTGAATCAAATCTTTGCAGATGCACCTACTTCTCATTTCCACTGTCACATCATTTTTCCAGATCTCGC
TGCCTGTTATGTGGCCCACAAACCAAGACACGTTTTATGGCCATTAAAGCTGGCTGATCGTCGCCAAACA
CCAAATACATATCAATATGTACATTCGAGAAAGAAGCGATCAAAGAAGCGTCTTCGGGCGAGTAGGAGAA
TGCGGAGGAGAAGGAGAACGAGCTGATCTAGTATCTCTCCACAATCCAATGCCAACTGACCAACTGGCCA
TATTCGGAGCAATTTGAAGCCAATTTCCATCGCCTGGCGATCGCTCCATTCTTGGCTATATGTTTTTCAC
CGTTCCCGGGGCCATTTTCAAAGACTCGTCGGTAAGATAAGATTGTGTCACTCGCTGTCTCTCTTCATTT
GTCGAAGAATGCTGAGGAATTTCGCGATGACGTCGGCGAGTATTTTGAAGAATGAGAATAATTTGTATTT
ATACGAAAATCAGTTAGTGGAATTTTCTACAAAAACATGTTATCTATAGATAATTTTGTTGCAAAATATG
TTGACTATGACAAAGATTGTATGTATATACCTTTAATGTATTCTCATTTTCTTATGTATTTATAATGGCA
ATGATGATACTGATGATATTTTAAGATGATGCCAGACCACAGGCTGATTTCTGCGTCTTTTGCCGAACGC
AGTGCATGTGCGGTTGTTGTTTTTTGGAATAGTTTCAATTTTCGGACTGTCCGCTTTGATTTCAGTTTCT
TGGCTTATTCAAAAAGCAAAGTAAAGCCAAAAAAGCGAGATGGCAATACCAAATGCGGCAAAACGGTAGT
GGAAGGAAAGGGGTGCGGGGCAGCGGAAGGAAGGGTGGGGCGGGGCGTGGCGGGGTCTGTGGCTGGGCGC
GACGTCACCGACGTTGGAGCCACTCCTTTGACCATGTGTGCGTGTGTGTATTATTCGTGTCTCGCCACTC
GCCGGTTGTTTTTTTCTTTTTATCTCGCTCTCTCTAGCGCCATCTCGTACGCATGCTCAACGCACCGCAT
GTTGCCGTGTCCTTTATGCGTCATTTTGGCTCGAAATAGGCAATTATTTAAACAAAGATTAGTCAACGAA
AACGCTAAAATAAATAAGTCTACAATATGGTTACTTATTGCCATGTGTGTGCAGCCAACGATAGCAACAA
AAGCAACAACACAGTGGCTTTCCCTCTTTCACTTTTTGTTTGCAAGCGCGTGCGAGCAAGACGGCACGAC
CGGCAAACGCAATTACGCTGACAAAGAGCAGACGAAGTTTTGGCCGAAAAACATCAAGGCGCCTGATACG
AATGCATTTGCAATAACAATTGCGATATTTAATATTGTTTATGAAGCTGTTTGACTTCAAAACACACAAA
AAAAAAAATAAAACAAATTATTTGAAAGAGAATTAGGAATCGGACAGCTTATCGTTACGGGCTAACAGCA
CACCGAGACGAAATAGCTTACCTGACGTCACAGCCTCTGGAAGAACTGCCGCCAAGCAGAGAGAGAGAGA
AAAAGAGGGAGAGCAGCTTAGACCGCATGTGCTTGTGTGTGAGGCGTCTCTCTCTTCGTCTCCTGTTTGC
GCAAACGCATAGACTGCACTGAGAAAATCGATTACCTATTTTTTATGAATGAATATTTGCACTATTACTA
TTCAAAACTATTAAGATAGCAATCACATTCAATAGCCAAATACTATACCACCTGAGCGATGCAACGAAAT
GATCAATTTGAGCAAAAATGCTGCATATTTAGGACGGCATCATTATAGAAATGCTTCTTGCTGTGTACTT
TTCTCTCGTCTGGCAGCTGTTTCGCCGTTATTGTTAAAACCGGCTTAAGTTAGGTGTGTTTTCTACGACT
AGTGATGCCCCTACTAGAAGATGTGTGTTGCACAAATGTCCCTGAATAACCAATTTGAAGTGCAGATAGC
AGTAAACGTAAGCTAATATGAATATTATTTAACTGTAATGTTTTAATATCGCTGGACATTACTAATAAAC
CCACTATAAACACATGTACATATGTATGTTTTGGCATACAATGAGTAGTTGGGGAAAAAATGTGTAAAAG
CACCGTGACCATCACAGCATAAAGATAACCAGCTGAAGTATCGAATATGAGTAACCCCCAAATTGAATCA
CATGCCGCAACTGATAGGACCCATGGAAGTACACTCTTCATGGCGATATACAAGACACACACAAGCACGA
ACACCCAGTTGCGGAGGAAATTCTCCGTAAATGAAAACCCAATCGGCGAACAATTCATACCCATATATGG
TAAAAGTTTTGAACGCGACTTGAGAGCGGAGAGCATTGCGGCTGATAAGGTTTTAGCGCTAAGCGGGCTT
TATAAAACGGGCTGCGGGACCAGTTTTCATATCACTACCGTTTGAGTTCTTGTGCTGTGTGGATACTCCT
CCCGACACAAAGCCGCTCCATCAGCCAGCAGTCGTCTAATCCAGAGACCCCGGATCGGGGTACCAACATG
GACGCACAAACACGACGACGTGAGCGTCGCGCTGAGAAACAAGCTCAATGGAAAGCTGCAAACGGTGGAT
CTCCTCCACATATGGCTTACCCATACGATGTTCCAGATTACGCTCCTCCAAGCTTGAATTCTGCAGATAT
CCAGCACAGTGGCGGCCGCTCGAGTATGCTTAATGCACGTGACGTGTGTCCTGAGGGCAACGACGACCAG
CAGTTGGACCACAATTTTAAGCAGGAAGAGGAGCATTTGGCCTTAATGGTGGAAGGCAATGAAAACGAAG
ATCCGAGGAAAGCCACTTGTGAGTACGAGGATACGAACGAAGATGGTGCAACCTGCACATCGGGCGTTTT
ATCCGAAATCCAGGAGAACTTCGGTAGACTCCGGTTGTGTGACGTTACTGCACCACTCCTCGAATTCCAC
GGTTTGGATTGCTTGCAACAGATTCAAAAGCGCTCGCGCCATTTTGCATTCGACGGTTCTCCGGCCAAGA
AGTCGCGATCCGGAGGCGTGTTGGTCACCGGGCCAAAGCAGAAGCAACTGCAGAAGGAAAATGTGTGGAA
CCGGAAGAGTAAAGGCTCTGCGTCCGCGGATAATATTGAGAAACTGCCCATAACTATTGAGAAACTGCAT
ATGATTGGTCTGCACGGCGATTGCTTAGAGCACAACGCCGTGCTGCGTTTGATGAATCTGTTCAGATCCC
TGCATGATCACCTGACCGCCGATTTGGGCTTCTCGCGCCAAAACTCAATGCCCTCGGACTATCTGTTCGA
TATGCCGGTGAAGAGCACGATGCCTAAGAGCTTGAATGTGCGCTACCAACTGCAGGTGCTGTGCACCAAA
GTAGAGCGCTTCCTTGTCCAGCAGCGCCGCACCTTGGAGTCGAATCGCCACTTCGATTTCGAGAAATACG
ACGAGTGTGACAAGTTGCTTAAGGGTTTCGCATCCTATTTGGACAACTTCAAACTGCTTTTAAAGCCCAA
AATGCGCAATCGAAACGGAAACTCGGGGAGCAATGCGGACAAGTTCCATACTCAGCGCATGGAGAGATTG
CTAATTGGTCTGCGCGATTGGATCAAGGCTGCGCATCTCAGTGTGCACGTATTTAACTGGGAAATGGATC
TGGAGCACCGCTACTCCGGGGCCATGACCGAAAGCCACAAGTCGTTGAACGAGCGGGCCATCCTTTTGTC
CGGTGCCGAGCTAAGGGCGGCCGAAGCGCGTGGAATCAGTGCGGAGGATCTGTTCATCGCCCAGAGATAC
AAACTGGGAGGTCCGATCTATTGCGTTCTGGAGCAGCATGAGTTCCTCTCCGCTCTGATCGCCAATCCAG
AGACCTATTTCCCGCCCAGTGTTGTCGCCATTTGCGGGCCACAGAAGCTTGGCGCAGTGAGCATGGAGCA
GCCGTCAGCGTCGGAGGAGGAGTTTGAGGAGACCGAGGAAGTGCCATCATCGCCACCTCGTCACACCGGA
CGTGTACCTCGCTTCAGAAGCTAAGGGCCCGCGGTTCGAAGGTAAGCCTATCCCTAACCCTCTCCTCGGT
CTCGATTCTACGCGTACCGGTCATCATCACCATCACCATTGAGTTTAAACCCGCTGATCAGCCTCGACTG
TGCCTTCTAAGGCCTGAGCTCGCTGATCAGCCTCGATCGAGGATCCAGACATGATAAGATACATTGATGA
GTTTGGACAAACCACAACTAGAATGCAGTGAAAAAAATGCTTTATTTGTGAAATTTGTGATGCTATTGCT
TTATTTGTAACCATTATAAGCTGCAATAAACAAGTTAACAACAACAATTGCATTCATTTTATGTTTCAGG
TTCAGGGGGAGGTGTGGGAGGTTTTTTAAAGCAAGTAAAACCTCTACAAATGTGGTATGGCTGATTATGA
TCAGTCGACCGATGCCCTTGAGAGCCTTCAACCCAGTCAGCTCCTTCCGGTGGGCGCGGGGCATGACTAT
CGTCGCCGCACTTATGACTGTCTTCTTTATCATGCAACTCGTAGGACAGGTGCCGGCAGCGCTCTGGGTC
ATTTTCGGCGAGGACCGCTTTCGCTGGAGCGCGACGATGATCGGCCTGTCGCTTGCGGTATTCGGAATCT
TGCACGCCCTCGCTCAAGCCTTCGTCACTGGTCCCGCCACCAAACGTTTCGGCGAGAAGCAGGCCATTAT
CGCCGGCATGGCGGCCGACGCGCTGGGCTACGTCTTGCTGGCGTTCGCGACGCGAGGCTGGATGGCCTTC
CCCATTATGATTCTTCTCGCTTCCGGCGGCATCGGGATGCCCGCGTTGCAGGCCATGCTGTCCAGGCAGG
TAGATGACGACCATCAGGGACAGCTTCAAGGATCGCTCGCGGCTCTTACCAGCCAGCAAAAGGCCAGGAA
CCGTAAAAAGGCCGCGTTGCTGGCGTTTTTCCATAGGCTCCGCCCCCCTGACGAGCATCACAAAAATCGA
CGCTCAAGTCAGAGGTGGCGAAACCCGACAGGACTATAAAGATACCAGGCGTTTCCCCCTGGAAGCTCCC
TCGTGCGCTCTCCTGTTCCGACCCTGCCGCTTACCGGATACCTGTCCGCCTTTCTCCCTTCGGGAAGCGT
GGCGCTTTCTCAATGCTCACGCTGTAGGTATCTCAGTTCGGTGTAGGTCGTTCGCTCCAAGCTGGGCTGT
GTGCACGAACCCCCCGTTCAGCCCGACCGCTGCGCCTTATCCGGTAACTATCGTCTTGAGTCCAACCCGG
TAAGACACGACTTATCGCCACTGGCAGCAGCCACTGGTAACAGGATTAGCAGAGCGAGGTATGTAGGCGG
TGCTACAGAGTTCTTGAAGTGGTGGCCTAACTACGGCTACACTAGAAGGACAGTATTTGGTATCTGCGCT
CTGCTGAAGCCAGTTACCTTCGGAAAAAGAGTTGGTAGCTCTTGATCCGGCAAACAAACCACCGCTGGTA
GCGGTGGTTTTTTTGTTTGCAAGCAGCAGATTACGCGCAGAAAAAAAGGATCTCAAGAAGATCCTTTGAT
CTTTTCTACGGGGTCTGACGCTCAGTGGAACGAAAACTCACGTTAAGGGATTTTGGTCATGAGATTATCA
AAAAGGATCTTCACCTAGATCCTTTTAAATTAAAAATGAAGTTTTAAATCAATCTAAAGTATATATGAGT
AAACTTGGTCTGACAGTTACCAATGCTTAATCAGTGAGGCACCTATCTCAGCGATCTGTCTATTTCGTTC
ATCCATAGTTGCCTGACTCCCCGTCGTGTAGATAACTACGATACGGGAGGGCTTACCATCTGGCCCCAGT
GCTGCAATGATACCGCGAGACCCACGCTCACCGGCTCCAGATTTATCAGCAATAAACCAGCCAGCCGGAA
GGGCCGAGCGCAGAAGTGGTCCTGCAACTTTATCCGCCTCCATCCAGTCTATTAATTGTTGCCGGGAAGC
TAGAGTAAGTAGTTCGCCAGTTAATAGTTTGCGCAACGTTGTTGCCATTGCTGCAGGCATCGTGGTGTCA
CGCTCGTCGTTTGGTATGGCTTCATTCAGCTCCGGTTCCCAACGATCAAGGCGAGTTACATGATCCCCCA
TGTTGTGCAAAAAAGCGGTTAGCTCCTTCGGTCCTCCGATCGTTGTCAGAAGTAAGTTGGCCGCAGTGTT
ATCACTCATGGTTATGGCAGCACTGCATAATTCTCTTACTGTCATGCCATCCGTAAGATGCTTTTCTGTG
ACTGGTGAGTACTCAACCAAGTCATTCTGAGAATAGTGTATGCGGCGACCGAGTTGCTCTTGCCCGGCGT
CAACACGGGATAATACCGCGCCACATAGCAGAACTTTAAAAGTGCTCATCATTGGAAAACGTTCTTCGGG
GCGAAAACTCTCAAGGATCTTACCGCTGTTGAGATCCAGTTCGATGTAACCCACTCGTGCACCCAACTGA
TCTTCAGCATCTTTTACTTTCACCAGCGTTTCTGGGTGAGCAAAAACAGGAAGGCAAAATGCCGCAAAAA
AGGGAATAAGGGCGACACGGAAATGTTGAATACTCATACTCTTCCTTTTTCAATATTATTGAAGCATTTA
TCAGGGTTATTGTCTCATGAGCGGATACATATTTGAATGTATTTAGAAAAATAAACAAATAGGGGTTCCG
CGCACATTTCCCCGAAAAGTGCCACCTGACGTCTAAGAAACCATTATTATCATGACATTAACCTATAAAA
ATAGGCGTATCACGAGGCCCTTTCGT
